Addgene plasmid #242183: XLone-UCE intron upstream
Purpose: Express doxycycline inducible intron fragment upstream of UCE of CRNDE in mammalian cells
Depositing lab: Joshua Mendell. Depositing organization: University of Texas Southwestern Medical Center. Publication: An ultraconserved snoRNA-like element in long noncoding RNA CRNDE promotes ribosome biogenesis and cell proliferation. Lee JS, Dan T, Zhang H, Cheng Y, Rehfeld F, Brugarolas J, Mendell JT. Mol Cell. 2025 Apr 17;85(8):1543-1560.e10. doi: 10.1016/j.molcel.2025.03.006. Epub 2025 Apr 3. PubMed 40185099.
Backbone
  Vector backbone: XLone-tTA-MCS
  Vector type: Mammalian Expression
Growth in bacteria
  Bacterial resistance: Ampicillin, 100 μg/mL
  Growth temperature: 37°C
  Growth strain: DH5alpha
  Copy number: High Copy
Gene/Insert
  Gene/Insert name: CRNDE intron upstream fragment of UCE
  Species: H. sapiens (human)
  Entrez Gene: CRNDE (a.k.a. CRNDEP, LINC00180, NCRNA00180, PNAS-108, lincIRX5)
  Promoter: TRE3GS
  Cloning method: Gibson Cloning
Terms and licenses: Academic/Nonprofit Terms; Industry Terms: Not Available to Industry
How to cite: XLone-UCE intron upstream was a gift from Joshua Mendell (Addgene plasmid # 242183 ; http://n2t.net/addgene:242183 ; RRID:Addgene_242183)
