[The description below was written by a language model from this plasmid's Addgene catalogue record and pLannotate feature annotations shown in this document.]
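Description:
XLone-UCE intron upstream is a mammalian expression plasmid built on the XLone-tTA-MCS backbone for doxycycline-regulated expression of a fragment of the human long noncoding RNA gene CRNDE. The insert, introduced by Gibson cloning, is the intronic sequence lying upstream of the ultraconserved element (UCE) of CRNDE. It sits downstream of the TRE3GS promoter, a third-generation Tet-responsive promoter modified to remove binding sites for endogenous mammalian transcription factors. The feature table does not annotate the insert itself, but the roughly 2 kb unannotated stretch after TRE3GS is where it would be expected. An SV40 polyadenylation signal is annotated at the far end of that region, although it is called on the opposite strand.

A second cassette on the opposite strand makes the system self-contained. An EF-1α core promoter drives a Tet transactivator, annotated as an rtTA3 fragment with tandem VP16 minimal activation domains, followed by the blasticidin S deaminase gene and an SV40 poly(A) signal, so transfected mammalian cells can be selected with blasticidin. The backbone name refers to tTA while the annotation matches a reverse transactivator, and the catalogue purpose describes the construct as doxycycline inducible; the record does not resolve this naming difference. How the transactivator and blasticidin coding regions are linked is also not annotated.

In bacteria the plasmid is maintained at high copy through a ColE1/pUC-type origin with ampicillin selection (AmpR). The lac promoter and operator, lacZα, lacI, bom and rop fragments are cloning-vector remnants. Given its design, the construct probably serves as a comparison or control fragment in studies dissecting which parts of the CRNDE locus around the UCE are functional, though the record states only its expression purpose.
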