Features (pLannotate 1.2.2; 18 found; start..end, strand, type, name):
      9..376     +  promoter       TRE3GS promoter: 3rd-generation Tet-responsive promoter that can be activated by binding of Tet-On® 3G, modified to eliminate binding sites for endogenous mammalian transcription factors
   2482..2616    -  polyA_signal   SV40 poly(A) signal: SV40 polyadenylation signal
   2933..3090    +  CDS            lacZα (fragment): LacZα fragment of β-galactosidase; lacZ fragment
   3096..3195    -  misc_feature   bom (fragment): basis of mobility region from pBR322
   3297..3332    -  CDS            rop (fragment): Rop protein, which maintains plasmids at low copy number; rop
   3427..3531    +  promoter       AmpR promoter: bla
   3532..4392    +  CDS            AmpR: β-lactamase; bla; confers resistance to ampicillin, carbenicillin, and related antibiotics
   4563..5151    +  rep_origin     ori: high-copy-number ColE1/pMB1/pBR322/pUC origin of replication
   5334..5426    +  CDS            lacI (fragment): lac repressor; lacI; The lac repressor binds to the lac operator to inhibit transcription in E. coli. This inhibition can be relieved by adding lactose or isopropyl-β-D-thiogalactopyranoside (IPTG).
   5439..5460    +  protein_bind   CAP binding site: CAP binding activates transcription in the presence of cAMP. E. coli catabolite activator protein
   5475..5505    +  promoter       lac promoter: promoter for the E. coli lac operon
   5513..5529    +  protein_bind   lac operator: The lac repressor binds to the lac operator to inhibit transcription in E. coli. This inhibition can be relieved by adding lactose or isopropyl-β-D-thiogalactopyranoside (IPTG). lac repressor encoded by lacI
   5817..5898    -  polyA_signal   SV40 poly(A) signal: SV40 polyadenylation signal
   5921..6004    -  CDS            large T antigen (fragment): large T antigen from SV40 (simian virus 40)
   6015..6413    -  CDS            BSD: blasticidin S deaminase; Aspergillus terreus BSD; confers resistance to blasticidin
   6486..6596    -  CDS            VP48: 3 tandem repeats of the minimal activation domain of herpes simplex virus VP16 (Cheng et al., 2013)
   6526..7223    -  CDS            rtTA3 (fragment): reverse tetracycline transactivator 3 activates expression from Tet-responsive promoters in the presence of doxycycline
   7276..7487    -  promoter       EF-1α core promoter: core promoter for human elongation factor EF-1α
>Addgene plasmid #242183 | XLone-UCE intron upstream | addgene full sequence | sequence record 484001 | Addgene NGS Result
ATCACCTCGAGTTTACTCCCTATCAGTGATAGAGAACGTATGAAGAGTTTACTCCCTATCAGTGATAGAG
AACGTATGCAGACTTTACTCCCTATCAGTGATAGAGAACGTATAAGGAGTTTACTCCCTATCAGTGATAG
AGAACGTATGACCAGTTTACTCCCTATCAGTGATAGAGAACGTATCTACAGTTTACTCCCTATCAGTGAT
AGAGAACGTATATCCAGTTTACTCCCTATCAGTGATAGAGAACGTATAAGCTTTGCTTATGTAAACCAGG
GCGCCTATAAAAGAGTGCTGATTTTTTGAGTAAACTTCAATTCCACAACACTTTTGTCTTATACCAACTT
TCCGTACCACTTCCTACCCTCGTAAAGGTACCAGTCTGCAATTCATAATGGAGCTACTGTACTGGCTATT
GGAAGGAGGAGATTCTGAAGATAAGGAGGTAATATTATCTCTTTTAAAAGAATACTTTCCTCTGTAATCC
TGAATCTTTATTACATGTAAGAACTTTGTGCAGTAGACAGCAATTTCTTTGAATTTGGTATATGGAAACA
ATTTTATTTTCCTCTGCTAAGTTTTTGAGCCTGCCTCTTCTAGTGCCATGGACTGCATTGGTAGAGCTGA
GAAATATCATTTAGCCATACTCAGCACCCTTAAAATAGCTTCTTTCTGAGAATTAGATCTGTGAAGGTGT
CCTGCACAGTTCTTGTAGATGTCATTTTAGTTTGTGGTTGACGTGCATGCATTTAGCATGTTGCTTAACC
GTCCTCATTCGCCTCCCAGTTCTTTGTTGCCTTCATTTGGGGGGATGTGTTTTCTGCTGGATGATTTACT
GCTAGACATGACCAAACTCTGAGTATAAGACTTGGTGTTTGGCAGCTGGTTCCAGTGCTCTGCTGAGAAG
TAGTTGGGCCCAGCCTGGGGCATTGTAGTGTCCTGGAGGCCGGGAGCTCCTGCACAGGGGTTCTTTTCCT
GGTTCAGAGCCTTAGGTGCCTTTCCACTTTTCACGTAATCTTTTCCTAGGTTGGCTTGCTGCTTACTTTG
CAGCTGTTGCAGGGATTCACATGGAATGGAGGGCTCCCTTTTATTGTGGATTATTTCTTTGATAATTTAC
CCATGTGCTTTTTCATTTTCAAAAACCCAGTGGTGTTTAAGAATGAAAGATTCTTGAAGAACAAAAATTG
GGTTAAATTTGTATCTATCAGAAAAGATTCTATCCTCTGATGCTATGTAGGCACATTGAATATGCAGGCT
AAATTAAAAACAGAGTAAAACCTTTTTATAATATGCCAATTACTATATCTAAGAATGTTTATACAGGCTG
AAATTTTGTAATGGTATTTATATCTGTTTTCCTTTTTAAGGAAAATAATATACTTTTCTAGGCATCAAAA
ATATCTGCCCCTTTCACTAATGCTGATGTACCACCTTCCCCCAACCCCCAACGCTAAATTTGACTGGCTT
AAAAACATCTGCCCCCTGAACTATATCTGGGGAGGAATATTAATAAAACAATGAAGGACTTCATGGTGTC
TAGTTATATAATTAGGAAATTGGTTAGAAACGTGGCTAAAACCAGTTTCTTTCATTAAAAGAACTAGTGT
ACATTTAAAAACAAAAACCTTCAGGAAAAAGACTCTTTGATCTTTAAGTCAAATAGTATTTTTGGTTAAC
ACAGCAGGAAGGGGAAATATACCAATTTCAGATTCTTTTATTTATGCCTAAGTAGAGGTTGTAAGCAGCT
AAGGAAGTGATTAAAATGTAGTCTAGTAAAAAATGGTGCTGATTACTTGGAAAGCAGTTTACATTTGCAA
AAAAATTCAGTATTATGACCTTCACCAACTTTTACACATCATATACTTGGGTTATTACTTATGGTATAGC
TTGTGTATGGAATGCAAGGGTATTTTCAAATTGACTAGGTCTTGCTGGTCATCTTAAAATATGTTACAAT
ATTACAAAATTGAAATGTAATATTTTTTAATAGAAGGAAAATATAAATTTAATATCTGGGCAATTGAGAC
CTTTAAACTTACTTTAAAAGTATGATCTTGATGTATATGATACTGTTTTGTCTTTGCTATATTAACAGAA
TTAGAGGGGTGTTCTGCAATTCAAATACCTTATATATTCCAAATTTTATTCTCTATAATGGACTTTTAAA
ATAAAAGGTATATGTGCTTCAAGAGGGCAAAATTTGAATCATGAGCTAATTTGCTAAGCATCAGATTATA
GAAAAGCATCCTTGATTAATTTGGAACTGTGAAAGGGGGCGGGTAAAACTGTTTTCTGCAGACTAGTAGA
CCACCTCCCCTGCGAGCTAAGCTGGACAGCCAATGACGGGTAAGAGAGTGACATTTTTCACTAACCTAAG
ACAGGAGGGCCGTCAGAGCTACTGCCTAATCCAAAGACGGGTAAAAGTGATAAAAATGTATCACTCCAAC
CTAAGACAGGCGCAGCTTCCGAGGGATTTGAGATCCAGACATGATAAGATACATTGATGAGTTTGGACAA
ACCAAAACTAGAATGCAGTGAAAAAAATGCCTTATTTGTGAAATTTGTGATGCTATTGCCTTATTTGTAA
CCATTATAAGCTGCAATAAACAAGTTTGATATCTATAACAAGAAAATATATATATAATAAGTTATCACGT
AAGTAGAACATGAAATAACAATATAATTATCGTATGAGTTAAATCTTAAAAGTCACGTAAAAGATAATCA
TGCGTCATTTTGACTCACGCGGTCGTTATAGTTCAAAATCAGTGACACTTACCGCATTGACAAGCACGCC
TCACGGGAGCTCCAAGCGGCGACTGAGATGTCCTAAATGCACAGCGACGGATTCGCGCTATTTAGAAAGA
GAGAGCAATATTTCAAGAATGCATGCGTCAATTTTACGCAGACTATCTTTCTAGGGTTAAGAATTCACTG
GCCGTCGTTTTACAACGTCGTGACTGGGAAAACCCTGGCGTTACCCAACTTAATCGCCTTGCAGCACATC
CCCCTTTCGCCAGCTGGCGTAATAGCGAAGAGGCCCGCACCGATCGCCCTTCCCAACAGTTGCGCAGCCT
GAATGGCGAATGGCGCCTGATGCGGTATTTTCTCCTTACGCATCTGTGCGGTATTTCACACCGCATATGG
TGCACTCTCAGTACAATCTGCTCTGATGCCGCATAGTTAAGCCAGCCCCGACACCCGCCAACACCCGCTG
ACGCGCCCTGACGGGCTTGTCTGCTCCCGGCATCCGCTTACAGACAAGCTGTGACCGTCTCCGGGAGCTG
CATGTGTCAGAGGTTTTCACCGTCATCACCGAAACGCGCGAGACGAAAGGGCCTCGTGATACGCCTATTT
TTATAGGTTAATGTCATGATAATAATGGTTTCTTAGACGTCAGGTGGCACTTTTCGGGGAAATGTGCGCG
GAACCCCTATTTGTTTATTTTTCTAAATACATTCAAATATGTATCCGCTCATGAGACAATAACCCTGATA
AATGCTTCAATAATATTGAAAAAGGAAGAGTATGAGTATTCAACATTTCCGTGTCGCCCTTATTCCCTTT
TTTGCGGCATTTTGCCTTCCTGTTTTTGCTCACCCAGAAACGCTGGTGAAAGTAAAAGATGCTGAAGATC
AGTTGGGTGCACGAGTGGGTTACATCGAACTGGATCTCAACAGCGGTAAGATCCTTGAGAGTTTTCGCCC
CGAAGAACGTTTTCCAATGATGAGCACTTTTAAAGTTCTGCTATGTGGCGCGGTATTATCCCGTATTGAC
GCCGGGCAAGAGCAACTCGGTCGCCGCATACACTATTCTCAGAATGACTTGGTTGAGTACTCACCAGTCA
CAGAAAAGCATCTTACGGATGGCATGACAGTAAGAGAATTATGCAGTGCTGCCATAACCATGAGTGATAA
CACTGCGGCCAACTTACTTCTGACAACGATCGGAGGACCGAAGGAGCTAACCGCTTTTTTGCACAACATG
GGGGATCATGTAACTCGCCTTGATCGTTGGGAACCGGAGCTGAATGAAGCCATACCAAACGACGAGCGTG
ACACCACGATGCCTGTAGCAATGGCAACAACGTTGCGCAAACTATTAACTGGCGAACTACTTACTCTAGC
TTCCCGGCAACAATTAATAGACTGGATGGAGGCGGATAAAGTTGCAGGACCACTTCTGCGCTCGGCCCTT
CCGGCTGGCTGGTTTATTGCTGATAAATCTGGAGCCGGTGAGCGTGGGTCTCGCGGTATCATTGCAGCAC
TGGGGCCAGATGGTAAGCCCTCCCGTATCGTAGTTATCTACACGACGGGGAGTCAGGCAACTATGGATGA
ACGAAATAGACAGATCGCTGAGATAGGTGCCTCACTGATTAAGCATTGGTAACTGTCAGACCAAGTTTAC
TCATATATACTTTAGATTGATTTAAAACTTCATTTTTAATTTAAAAGGATCTAGGTGAAGATCCTTTTTG
ATAATCTCATGACCAAAATCCCTTAACGTGAGTTTTCGTTCCACTGAGCGTCAGACCCCGTAGAAAAGAT
CAAAGGATCTTCTTGAGATCCTTTTTTTCTGCGCGTAATCTGCTGCTTGCAAACAAAAAAACCACCGCTA
CCAGCGGTGGTTTGTTTGCCGGATCAAGAGCTACCAACTCTTTTTCCGAAGGTAACTGGCTTCAGCAGAG
CGCAGATACCAAATACTGTTCTTCTAGTGTAGCCGTAGTTAGGCCACCACTTCAAGAACTCTGTAGCACC
GCCTACATACCTCGCTCTGCTAATCCTGTTACCAGTGGCTGCTGCCAGTGGCGATAAGTCGTGTCTTACC
GGGTTGGACTCAAGACGATAGTTACCGGATAAGGCGCAGCGGTCGGGCTGAACGGGGGGTTCGTGCACAC
AGCCCAGCTTGGAGCGAACGACCTACACCGAACTGAGATACCTACAGCGTGAGCTATGAGAAAGCGCCAC
GCTTCCCGAAGGGAGAAAGGCGGACAGGTATCCGGTAAGCGGCAGGGTCGGAACAGGAGAGCGCACGAGG
GAGCTTCCAGGGGGAAACGCCTGGTATCTTTATAGTCCTGTCGGGTTTCGCCACCTCTGACTTGAGCGTC
GATTTTTGTGATGCTCGTCAGGGGGGCGGAGCCTATGGAAAAACGCCAGCAACGCGGCCTTTTTACGGTT
CCTGGCCTTTTGCTGGCCTTTTGCTCACATGTTCTTTCCTGCGTTATCCCCTGATTCTGTGGATAACCGT
ATTACCGCCTTTGAGTGAGCTGATACCGCTCGCCGCAGCCGAACGACCGAGCGCAGCGAGTCAGTGAGCG
AGGAAGCGGAAGAGCGCCCAATACGCAAACCGCCTCTCCCCGCGCGTTGGCCGATTCATTAATGCAGCTG
GCACGACAGGTTTCCCGACTGGAAAGCGGGCAGTGAGCGCAACGCAATTAATGTGAGTTAGCTCACTCAT
TAGGCACCCCAGGCTTTACACTTTATGCTTCCGGCTCGTATGTTGTGTGGAATTGTGAGCGGATAACAAT
TTCACACAGGAAACAGCTATGACCATGATTACGCCAAGGTCGACTTAACCCTAGAAAGATAATCATATTG
TGACGTACGTTAAAGATAATCATGCGTAAAATTGACGCATGTGTTTTATCGGTCTGTATATCGAGGTTTA
TTTATTAATTTGAATAGATATTAAGTTTTATTATATTTACACTTACATACTAATAATAAATTCAACAAAC
AATTTATTTATGTTTATTTATTTATTAAAAAAAAACAAAAACTCAAAATTTCTTCTATAAAGTAACAAAA
CTTTTAGCAGTGAAAAAAATGCTTTATTTGTGAAATTTGTGATGCTATTGCTTTATTTGTAACCATTATA
AGCTGCAATAAACAAGTTAACAACAACAATTGCATTCATTTTATGTTTCAGGTTCAGGGGGAGGTGTGGG
AGGTTTTTTAAAGCAAGTAAAACCTCTACAAATGTGGTATGGCTGATTATGATCCTCTGGAGATTTAGCC
CTCCCACACATAACCAGAGGGCAGCAATTCACGAATCCCAACTGCCGTCGGCTGTCCATCACTGTCCTTC
ACTATGGCTTTGATCCCAGGATGCAGATCGAGAAGCACCTGTCGGCACCGTCCGCAGGGGCTCAAGATGC
CCCTGTTCTCATTTCCGATCGCGACGATACAAGTCAGGTTGCCAGCTGCCGCAGCAGCAGCAGTGCCCAG
CACCACGAGTTCTGCACAAGGTCCCCCAGTAAAATGATATACATTGACACCAGTGAAGATGCGGCCGTCG
CTAGAGAGAGCTGCGCTGGCGACGCTGTAGTCTTCAGAGATGGGGATGCTGTTGATTGTAGCCGTTGCTC
TTTCAATGAGGGTGGATTCTTCTTGAGACAAAGGCTTGGCCATGGGGCCGGGGTTCTCCTCCACGTCGCC
GGCCTGCTTCAGCAGGCTGAAGTTGGTGGCGCCGCTGCCCCCGGGGAGCATGTCAAGGTCAAAATCGTCA
AGAGCGTCAGCAGGCAGCATATCAAGGTCAAAGTCGTCAAGGGCATCGGCTGGGAGCATGTCTAAGTCAA
AATCGTCAAGGGCGTCGGTCGGCCCGCCGCTTTCGCACTTTAGCTGTTTCTCCAGGCCACATATGATTAG
TTCCAGGCCGAAAAGGAAGGCAGGTTCGGCTCCCTGCCGGTCGAACAGCTCAATTGCTTGTTTCAGAAGT
GGGGGCATAGAATCGGTGGTAGGTGTCTCTCTTTCCTCTTTTGCTACTTGATGCTCCTGTTCCTCCAATA
CGCAGCCCAGTGTAAAGTGGCCCACGGCGGACAGAGCGTACAGTGCGTTCTCCAGGGAGAAGCCTTGCTG
ACACAGGAACGCGAGCTGATTTTCCAGGGTTTCGTACTGTTTCTCTGTTGGGCGGGTGCCGAGATGCACT
TTAGCCCCGTCGCGATGTGAGAGGAGAGCACAGCGGTATGACTTGGCGTTGTTCCGCAGAAAGTCTTGCC
ATGACTCGCCTTCCAGGGGGCAGGAGTGGGTATGATGCCTGTCCAGCATCTCGATTGGCAGGGCATCGAG
CAGGGCCCGCTTGTTCTTCACGTGCCAGTACAGGGTAGGCTGCTCAACTCCCAGCTTTTGAGCGAGTTTC
CTTGTCGTCAGGCCTTCGATACCGACTCCATTGAGTAATTCCAGAGCAGAGTTTATGACTTTGCTCTTGT
CCAGTCTAGACATCTTATCGTCATCGTCTTTGTAATCCATGGTGGCGGATCCCGCGTCACGACACCTGTG
TTCTGGCGGCAAACCCGTTGCGAAAAAGAACGTTCACGGCGACTACTGCACTTATATACGGTTCTCCCCC
ACCCTCGGGAAAAAGGCGGAGCCAGTACACGACATCACTTTCCCAGTTTACCCCGCGCCACCTTCTCTAG
GCACCGGTTCAATTGCCGACCCCTCCCCCCAACTTCTCGGGGACTGTGGGCGATGTGCGCTCTGCCCACT
GACGGGCACCGGAGCCACTCGAGTGGAATT
